>Addgene plasmid #208123 | AiP13098 - pAAV-AiE0380h-minBglobin-SYFP2-WPRE3-BGHpA (Alias: CN3098) | addgene full sequence | sequence record 410480 | Addgene NGS Result
CCTGCAGGCAGCTGCGCGCTCGCTCGCTCACTGAGGCCGCCCGGGCGTCGGGCGACCTTTGGTCGCCCGG
CCTCAGTGAGCGAGCGAGCGCGCAGAGAGGGAGTGGCCAACTCCATCACTAGGGGTTCCTGCGGCCGCAC
GCGTCCCCTCACACACCCACACATGTATATACACTCACATCCTGAAGCACACTCAGACACATACTAACTC
TCAGAAACACACTTATCCCTCAGAGGGGGTAGGACCAGCCTAGGAAAGAGTCCTTCTGGGAGAATGGCAT
GGCTGGTGACTGCCAAGGGGTAGGCAGAAGCCTAGGACTGGGCAGGGAGCCCAAGAGTAGGGGGTGGTGC
TGTGGGCCACTGTGCAGAGGCCAGGACTGTGAATGAAGTGGGCACTGCTCCTGCCCCCTCCCAGGCCTGC
CTCTGGCCAGGCCAGCCTCCATCCCGGCATTGTCTCAGGCATCTTGGGCAGGGTTCCCAGAGCTGGCTGA
ACCAGGGGCCTGGCCAAACAGCCCTCCCCTGCCCTCCCATTCCTCTCTTCTTGCAGGGAGGGGGTGGGAA
ACCTTCCCCATAACCCTGGCATTTCACCCCCAGCCCACACAGGTGGCTTTTGGAGAAGCTCAAGTGCCAG
AATTTGACCCGAAAACTCCAGGTTCCACAACGCCCCCTGCTTCCTTCCCAGGCCAGGAAGCCTTGGAAGT
CCAGCCCCCACCAACCTGTCCCCTAGAGCTCGGGCTGGGCATAAAAGTCAGGGCAGAGCCATCTATTGCT
TACATTTGCTTCTGGGATCCAGATCTTTCGAAGCTAGCGCTACCGGTCGCCACCATGGTGAGCAAGGGCG
AGGAGCTGTTCACCGGGGTGGTGCCCATCCTGGTCGAGCTGGACGGCGACGTAAACGGCCACAAGTTCAG
CGTGTCCGGCGAGGGCGAGGGCGATGCCACCTACGGCAAGCTGACCCTGAAGCTGATCTGCACCACCGGC
AAGCTGCCCGTGCCCTGGCCCACCCTCGTGACCACCCTGGGCTACGGCGTGCAGTGCTTCGCCCGCTACC
CCGACCACATGAAGCAGCACGACTTCTTCAAGTCCGCCATGCCCGAAGGCTACGTCCAGGAGCGCACCAT
CTTCTTCAAGGACGACGGCAACTACAAGACCCGCGCCGAGGTGAAGTTCGAGGGCGACACCCTGGTGAAC
CGCATCGAGCTGAAGGGCATCGACTTCAAGGAGGACGGCAACATCCTGGGGCACAAGCTGGAGTACAACT
ACAACAGCCACAACGTCTATATCACCGCCGACAAGCAGAAGAACGGCATCAAGGCCAACTTCAAGATCCG
CCACAACATCGAGGACGGCGGCGTGCAGCTCGCCGACCACTACCAGCAGAACACCCCCATCGGCGACGGC
CCCGTGCTGCTGCCCGACAACCACTACCTGAGCTACCAGTCCAAGCTGAGCAAAGACCCCAACGAGAAGC
GCGATCACATGGTCCTGCTGGAGTTCGTGACCGCCGCCGGGATCACTCTCGGCATGGACGAGCTGTACAA
GTAAGTCGACGGCGCGCCGCGGCCGCGAATTCGATATCATAATCAACCTCTGGATTACAAAATTTGTGAA
AGATTGACTGGTATTCTTAACTATGTTGCTCCTTTTACGCTATGTGGATACGCTGCTTTAATGCCTTTGT
ATCATGCTATTGCTTCCCGTATGGCTTTCATTTTCTCCTCCTTGTATAAATCCTGGTTAGTTCTTGCCAC
GGCGGAACTCATCGCCGCCTGCCTTGCCCGCTGCTGGACAGGGGCTCGGCTGTTGGGCACTGACAATTCC
GTGGCTCGAGAGATCTTCGACTGTGCCTTCTAGTTGCCAGCCATCTGTTGTTTGCCCCTCCCCCGTGCCT
TCCTTGACCCTGGAAGGTGCCACTCCCACTGTCCTTTCCTAATAAAATGAGGAAATTGCATCGCATTGTC
TGAGTAGGTGTCATTCTATTCTGGGGGGTGGGGTGGGGCAGGACAGCAAGGGGGAGGATTGGGAAGACAA
TAGCAGGCATGAGATCTCACGTGCGGACCGAGCGGCCGCAGGAACCCCTAGTGATGGAGTTGGCCACTCC
CTCTCTGCGCGCTCGCTCGCTCACTGAGGCCGGGCGACCAAAGGTCGCCCGACGCCCGGGCTTTGCCCGG
GCGGCCTCAGTGAGCGAGCGAGCGCGCAGCTGCCTGCAGGGGCGCCTGATGCGGTATTTTCTCCTTACGC
ATCTGTGCGGTATTTCACACCGCATA
[95 nt withheld, positions 2267-2361]
T
[46 nt withheld, positions 2363-2408]
C
[141 nt withheld, positions 2410-2550]
CCTTTGACGTTGGAGTCCACGTTCTTT
[37 nt withheld, positions 2578-2614]
ACTCTATCTCGGGCTATTCTTTTGATTTATAAGGGATTTTGCCGATTTCGGTCTATTGGTTAAAAAATGA
GCTGATTTAACAAAAATTTAACGCGAATTTTAACAAAATATTAACGTTTACAATTTTATGGTGCACTCTC
AGTACAATCTGCTCTGATGCCGCATAGTTAAGCCAGCCCCGACACCCGCCAACACCCGCTGACGCGCCCT
GACGGGCTTGTCTGCTCCCGGCATCCGCTTACAGACAAGCTGTGACCGTCTCCGGGAGCTGCATGTGTCA
GAGGTTTTCACCGTCATCACCGAAACGCGCGAGACGAAAGGGCCTCGTGATACGCCTATTTTTATAGGTT
AATGTCATGATAATAATGGTTTCTTAGACGTCAGGTGGCACTTTTCGGGGAAATGTGCGCGGAACCCCTA
TTTGTTTATTTTTCTAAATACATTCAAATATGTATCCGCTCATGAGACAATAACCCTGATAAATGCTTCA
ATAATATTGAAAAAGGAAGAGTATGAGTATTCAACATTTCCGTGTCGCCCTTATTCCCTTTTTTGCGGCA
TTTTGCCTTCCTGTTTTTGCTCACCCAGAAACGCTGGTGAAAGTAAAAGATGCTGAAGATCAGTTGGGTG
CACGAGTGGGTTACATCGAACTGGATCTCAACAGCGGTAAGATCCTTGAGAGTTTTCGCCCCGAAGAACG
TTTTCCAATGATGAGCACTTTTAAAGTTCTGCTATGTGGCGCGGTATTATCCCGTATTGACGCCGGGCAA
GAGCAACTCGGTCGCCGCATACACTATTCTCAGAATGACTTGGTTGAGTACTCACCAGTCACAGAAAAGC
ATCTTACGGATGGCATGACAGTAAGAGAATTATGCAGTGCTGCCATAACCATGAGTGATAACACTGCGGC
CAACTTACTTCTGACAACGATCGGAGGACCGAAGGAGCTAACCGCTTTTTTGCACAACATGGGGGATCAT
GTAACTCGCCTTGATCGTTGGGAACCGGAGCTGAATGAAGCCATACCAAACGACGAGCGTGACACCACGA
TGCCTGTAGCAATGGCAACAACGTTGCGCAAACTATTAACTGGCGAACTACTTACTCTAGCTTCCCGGCA
ACAATTAATAGACTGGATGGAGGCGGATAAAGTTGCAGGACCACTTCTGCGCTCGGCCCTTCCGGCTGGC
TGGTTTATTGCTGATAAATCTGGAGCCGGTGAGCGTGGGTCTCGCGGTATCATTGCAGCACTGGGGCCAG
ATGGTAAGCCCTCCCGTATCGTAGTTATCTACACGACGGGGAGTCAGGCAACTATGGATGAACGAAATAG
ACAGATCGCTGAGATAGGTGCCTCACTGATTAAGCATTGGTAACTGTCAGACCAAGTTTACTCATATATA
CTTTAGATTGATTTAAAACTTCATTTTTAATTTAAAAGGATCTAGGTGAAGATCCTTTTTGATAATCTCA
TGACCAAAATCCCTTAACGTGAGTTTTCGTTCCACTGAGCGTCAGACCCCGTAGAAAAGATCAAAGGATC
TTCTTGAGATCCTTTTTTTCTGCGCGTAATCTGCTGCTTGCAAACAAAAAAACCACCGCTACCAGCGGTG
GTTTGTTTGCCGGATCAAGAGCTACCAACTCTTTTTCCGAAGGTAACTGGCTTCAGCAGAGCGCAGATAC
CAAATACTGTTCTTCTAGTGTAGCCGTAGTTAGGCCACCACTTCAAGAACTCTGTAGCACCGCCTACATA
CCTCGCTCTGCTAATCCTGTTACCAGTGGCTGCTGCCAGTGGCGATAAGTCGTGTCTTACCGGGTTGGAC
TCAAGACGATAGTTACCGGATAAGGCGCAGCGGTCGGGCTGAACGGGGGGTTCGTGCACACAGCCCAGCT
TGGAGCGAACGACCTACACCGAACTGAGATACCTACAGCGTGAGCTATGAGAAAGCGCCACGCTTCCCGA
AGGGAGAAAGGCGGACAGGTATCCGGTAAGCGGCAGGGTCGGAACAGGAGAGCGCACGAGGGAGCTTCCA
GGGGGAAACGCCTGGTATCTTTATAGTCCTGTCGGGTTTCGCCACCTCTGACTTGAGCGTCGATTTTTGT
GATGCTCGTCAGGGGGGCGGAGCCTATGGAAAAACGCCAGCAACGCGGCCTTTTTACGGTTCCTGGCCTT
TTGCTGGCCTTTTGCTCACATGT
Features (pLannotate 1.2.2; 14 found; start..end, strand, type, name):
     12..39      +  repeat_region  AAV2 ITR (fragment): inverted terminal repeat of adeno-associated virus serotype 2 inverted
     68..95      +  repeat_region  AAV2 ITR (fragment): inverted terminal repeat of adeno-associated virus serotype 2 inverted
    825..1541    +  CDS            SYFP2: SYFP2 is a basic (constitutively fluorescent) yellow fluorescent protein published in 2006, derived from Aequorea victoria. It is reported to be a very rapidly-maturing monomer with moderate acid sensitivity.
   1581..1738    +  misc_feature   WPRE (fragment): woodchuck hepatitis virus posttranscriptional regulatory element
   1744..1824    +  misc_feature   WPRE (fragment): woodchuck hepatitis virus posttranscriptional regulatory element
   1841..1952    +  polyA_signal   bGH poly(A) signal: bovine growth hormone polyadenylation signal
   2070..2210    +  repeat_region  AAV2 ITR: inverted terminal repeat of adeno-associated virus serotype 2 inverted
   2215..2266    -  misc_feature   bom (fragment): basis of mobility region from pBR322
   2285..2740    +  rep_origin     f1 ori (sequence partly withheld): f1 bacteriophage origin of replication; arrow indicates direction of (+) strand synthesis
   2741..2790    -  misc_feature   bom (fragment): basis of mobility region from pBR322
   2892..2927    -  CDS            rop (fragment): Rop protein, which maintains plasmids at low copy number; rop
   3022..3126    +  promoter       AmpR promoter: bla
   3127..3987    +  CDS            AmpR: β-lactamase; bla; confers resistance to ampicillin, carbenicillin, and related antibiotics
   4158..4746    +  rep_origin     ori: high-copy-number ColE1/pMB1/pBR322/pUC origin of replication
