[The description below was written by a language model from this plasmid's Addgene catalogue record and pLannotate feature annotations shown in this document.]
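Description:
AiP13098 - pAAV-AiE0380h-minBglobin-SYFP2-WPRE3-BGHpA (alias CN3098) is a recombinant AAV transfer plasmid of about 4.8 kb, built on an rAAV backbone and intended for packaging into AAV particles that label astrocytes with a yellow fluorescent protein. In bacteria it is maintained by a high-copy ColE1/pUC-type origin and selected through the β-lactamase (AmpR) gene under its own promoter. An f1 phage origin is also present, along with small remnants of pBR322 bom and rop sequences. The record lists a recombination-deficient strain for propagation, a common choice for keeping ITR repeats stable.

The expression cassette lies between AAV2 inverted terminal repeats, which provide the cis signals for genome replication and encapsidation. The right ITR is annotated in full, whereas the left one is detected only as short fragments. According to the construct name, an enhancer element designated AiE0380h sits upstream of a minimal beta-globin promoter. Neither element is annotated in the feature table, but an unannotated stretch precedes the coding sequence where they would be expected. In this design the minimal promoter has little activity by itself, so the enhancer determines the cell-type specificity, here directing expression to astrocytes. The promoter directly drives SYFP2, a rapidly maturing monomeric yellow fluorescent protein derived from Aequorea victoria, with no recombinase dependence. Downstream is WPRE3, a shortened woodchuck hepatitis virus posttranscriptional element (annotated as two WPRE fragments) that boosts transcript expression, followed by the bovine growth hormone polyadenylation signal. The plasmid belongs to a collection of enhancer AAVs developed for genetic access to cortical cell types, and it serves as a direct fluorescent reporter for identifying and visualising astrocytes.
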