Addgene plasmid #208123: AiP13098 - pAAV-AiE0380h-minBglobin-SYFP2-WPRE3-BGHpA (Alias: CN3098)
Purpose: Direct-expressing SYFP2 in astrocytes AAV Virus
Depositing lab: Allen Institute for Brain Science & Boaz Levi. Depositing organization: Allen Institute. Publication: A suite of enhancer AAVs and transgenic mouse lines for genetic access to cortical cell types. Ben-Simon Y, Hooper M, Narayan S, Daigle TL, Dwivedi D, Way SW, Oster A, Stafford DA, Mich JK, Taormina MJ, Martinez RA, Opitz-Araya X, Roth JR, Alexander JR, Allen S, Amster A, Arbuckle J, Ayala A, Baker PM, Bakken TE, Barcelli T, Barta S, Bendrick J, Bertagnolli D, Bielstein C, Bishwakarma P, Bowlus J, Boyer G, Brouner K, Casian B, Casper T, Chakka AB, Chakrabarty R, Chance RK, Chavan S, Clark M, Colbert K, Collman F, Daniel S, Departee M, DiValentin P, Donadio N, Dotson N, Egdorf T, Fliss T, Gabitto M, Garcia J, Gary A, Gasperini M, Gloe J, Goldy J, Gore BB, Graybuck L, Greisman N, Haeseleer F, Halterman C, Haradon Z, Hastings SD, Helback O, Ho W, Hockemeyer D, Huang C, Huff S, Hunker A, Johansen N, Jones D, Juneau Z, Kalmbach B, Kannan M, Khem S, Kussick E, Kutsal R, Larsen R, Lee C, Lee AY, Leibly M, Lenz GH, Li S, Liang E, Lusk N, Madigan Z, Malloy J, Malone J, McCue R, Melchor J, Mollenkopf T, Moosman S, Morin E, Newman D, Ng L, Ngo K, Omstead V, Otto S, Oyama A, Pena N, Pham T, Phillips E, Pom CA, Potekhina L, Ransford S, Ray PL, Rette D, Reynoldson C, Rimorin C, Rocha D, Ruiz A, Sanchez REA, Sawyer L, Sedeno-Cortes A, Sevigny JP, Shapovalova N, Shepard N, Shulga L, Sigler AR, Siverts L, Soliman S, Somasundaram S, Staats B, Stewart K, Szelenyi E, Tieu M, Trader C, Tran A, van Velthoven CTJ, Walker M, Wang Y, Weed N, Wirthlin M, Wood T, Wynalda B, Yao Z, Zhou T, Ariza J, Dee N, Reding M, Ronellenfitch K, Mufti S, Sunkin SM, Smith KA, Esposito L, Waters J, Thyagarajan B, Yao S, Lein ES, Zeng H, Levi BP, Ngai J, Ting JT, Tasic B. Cell. 2025 May 16:S0092-8674(25)00513-6. doi: 10.1016/j.cell.2025.05.002. PubMed 40403729.
Backbone
  Vector backbone: rAAV
  Backbone manufacturer: Allen Institute for Brain Science
  Vector type: AAV
Growth in bacteria
  Bacterial resistance: Ampicillin, 100 μg/mL
  Growth temperature: 37°C
  Growth strain: NEB Stable
  Copy number: High Copy
Gene/Insert
  Gene/Insert name: SYFP2
  Species: Synthetic
  Insert size (bp): 720
  Mutation: NA
  Promoter: Beta Globin minimal promoter
  Cloning method: Gibson Cloning
Terms and licenses: Academic/Nonprofit Terms; Industry Terms: Not Available to Industry
Depositor comments: Funded by the Brain Initiative. Please visit https://doi.org/10.1101/2023.09.20.558718 for bioRxiv preprint.
How to cite: AiP13098 - pAAV-AiE0380h-minBglobin-SYFP2-WPRE3-BGHpA (Alias: CN3098) was a gift from Allen Institute for Brain Science & Boaz Levi (Addgene plasmid # 208123 ; http://n2t.net/addgene:208123 ; RRID:Addgene_208123)
